>Addgene plasmid #166150 | pDEST17-His10-Smt3-DDX5ΔPrD(kf)-SNAP | depositor full sequence | sequence record 322699 | Full Sequence
AGATCTCGATCCCGCGAAATTAATACGACTCACTATAGGGAGACCACAACGGTTTCCCTCTAGAAATAAT
TTTGTTTAACTTTAAGAAGGAGATATACATATGTCGTACTACCATCACCATCACCATCACCATCATCATC
ACAGCAGCGGCCATATCGAAGGTCGTCATATGGCTAGCATGTCGGACTCAGAAGTCAATCAAGAAGCTAA
GCCAGAGGTCAAGCCAGAAGTCAAGCCTGAGACTCACATCAATTTAAAGGTGTCCGATGGATCTTCAGAG
ATCTTCTTCAAGATCAAAAAGACCACTCCTTTAAGAAGGCTGATGGAAGCGTTCGCTAAAAGACAGGGTA
AGGAAATGGACTCCTTAAGATTCTTGTACGACGGTATTAGAATTCAAGCTGATCAGACCCCTGAAGATTT
GGACATGGAGGATAACGATATTATTGAGGCTCACAGAGAACAGATTGGTGGATCCCTCGAATCAACAAGT
TTGTACAAAAAAGCAGGCTTCGAAGGAGATAACAAAATGCCTGGATTTGCAGACAGAGACCGCGGCAGAG
ATAGAGGGTATGGGGGTGGCCCCCCTCGGTTTGGTGGCGGTGGGGGAGGAGGCGGCAACAGAGGAGGACC
TCTGCTGGGAAAGTTTGGAAACCCTGGTGAGAGGCTGCGCAAGAAGCACTGGAACCTTGATGAACTACCA
AAATTTCAAAAGAATTTCTACCAGGAACACCCAGATGTCACACACAGACCACTGCAGGAGGTTGACCAGT
ACCGCAGAAACAAAGAAGTTACAGTTAAAGGCAGAGATTGTCCCAAACCGATTGTAAAATTCCATGAAGC
TGCTTTTCCCAACTACGTCATGGATGTCATTGTCAAACAGAACTGGACTGAACCAACTCCGATCCAGTCT
CAGGGGTGGCCCATTGTCCTGAGTGGAAAAGACATGGTCGGCATCGCTCAAACGGGGTCTGGGAAGACTT
TGGCATATCTTCTGCCTGCAGTCGTTCACATCCAACATCAGCCCTTCTTGGAGCACGGAGACGGGCCTAT
TTGCTTGGTGCTGGCACCAACCCGTGAGCTGGCTCAGCAGGTGCAACAGGTGGCTGCTGAGTACGGCAGG
GCCTCCCGTCTCAAGAGTACATGCATCTATGGTGGTGCTCCCAAAGGACCACAAATCCGGGACCTTGAGA
GGGGTGTTGAGATTTGCATCGCCACCCCAGGTCGCCTCATTGATTTCCTGGAATGTGGTAAAACTAATTT
GCGTCGTTGCACCTATCTAGTGCTGGATGAAGCTGACCGCATGCTGGACATGGGCTTTGAACCTCAGATC
CGCAAGATAGTGGATCAAATACGGCCAGACCGTCAGACTCTGATGTGGAGTGCCACCTGGCCTAAAGAAG
TTCGTCAGCTGGCTGAGGACTTCTTGAAGGATTACGTCCAGATCAACATTGGCGCCCTGCAGCTCAGCGC
CAATCATAACATCCTGCAAATAGTAGATGTTTGCAATGACTTAGAAAAGGAAGACAAACTGATTCGGTTG
CTGGAGGAGATCATGAGTGAAAAGGAAAACAAGACCATCATTTTTGTGGAGACCAAAAGGCGTTGTGATG
AGCTCACCAGGAGGATGAGAAGAGACGGATGGCCTGCAATGGGAATCCATGGAGATAAGAGCCAGCAGGA
GAGGGACTGGGTCCTTAACGAGTTCAGATTTGGCAAAGCTCCGATTCTCATTGCTACAGACGTGGCCTCC
CGGGGCTTAGATGTGGAGGATGTGAAATTTGTCATCAATTATGACTACCCTAACTCCTCTGAGGATTATA
TCCACCGCATTGGACGCACAGCCCGAAGTCAAAAAACGGGCACGGCCTACACCTTCTTCACCCCCAACAA
CATGAAACAGGCAGGTGACCTGATCTCTGTGCTCCGTGAAGCCAACCAGGCCATCAACCCCAAACTGATC
CAGATGGCTGAGGACAGAGGAGGTCGCGGTAGGGGGGGAAGAGGTGGCTACAAGGATGACCGTCGCGATA
GGTATTCTGGGGGTGGGAGGAGTAATTTTGGCGGTAGTGGCTTTAGAGACAGGGACCATGACAGAGGTTT
CGGCAATGGGCCGAAGACCACATTTGGTGGCGACCCAGCTTTCTTGTACAAAGTGGTTGACTACAAGGAT
GACGATGACAAGCTTACCGGTGAGTTCGCTATGGACAAAGATTGCGAAATGAAACGTACCACCCTGGATA
GCCCGCTGGGCAAACTGGAACTGAGCGGCTGCGAACAGGGCCTGCATGAAATTAAACTGCTGGGTAAAGG
CACCAGCGCGGCCGATGCGGTTGAAGTTCCGGCCCCGGCCGCCGTGCTGGGTGGTCCGGAACCGCTGATG
CAGGCGACCGCGTGGCTGAACGCGTATTTTCATCAGCCGGAAGCGATTGAAGAATTTCCGGTTCCGGCGC
TGCATCATCCGGTGTTTCAGCAGGAGAGCTTTACCCGTCAGGTGCTGTGGAAACTGCTGAAAGTGGTTAA
ATTTGGCGAAGTGATTAGCTATCAGCAGCTGGCGGCCCTGGCGGGTAATCCGGCGGCCACCGCCGCCGTT
AAAACCGCGCTGAGCGGTAACCCGGTGCCGATTCTGATTCCGTGCCATCGTGTGGTTAGCTCTAGCGGTG
CGGTTGGCGGTTATGAAGGTGGTCTGGCGGTGAAAGAGTGGCTGCTGGCCCATGAAGGTCATCGTCTGGG
TAAACCGGGTCTGGGACCTGCAGGCTGATAAGGATTCGAGGCTGCTAACAAAGCCCGAAAGGAAGCTGAG
TTGGCTGCTGCCACCGCTGAGCAATAACTAGCATAACCCCTTGGGGCCTCTAAACGGGTCTTGAGGGGTT
TTTTGCTGAAAGGAGGAACTATATCCGGATATCCACAGGACGGGTGTGGTCGCCATGATCGCGTAGTCGA
TAGTGGCTCCAAGTAGCGAAGCGAGCAGGACTGGGCGGCGGCCAAAGCGGTCGGACAGTGCTCCGAGAAC
GGGTGCGCATAGAAATTGCATCAACGCATATAGCGCTAGCAGCACGCCATAGTGACTGGCGATGCTGTCG
GAATGGACGATATCCCGCAAGAGGCCCGGCAGTACCGGCATAACCAAGCCTATGCCTACAGCATCCAGGG
TGACGGTGCCGAGGATGACGATGAGCGCATTGTTAGATTTCATACACGGTGCCTGACTGCGTTAGCAATT
TAACTGTGATAAACTACCGCATTAAAGCTTATCGATGATAAGCTGTCAAACATGAGAATTCTTGAAGACG
AAAGGGCCTCGTGATACGCCTATTTTTATAGGTTAATGTCATGATAATAATGGTTTCTTAGACGTCAGGT
GGCACTTTTCGGGGAAATGTGCGCGGAACCCCTATTTGTTTATTTTTCTAAATACATTCAAATATGTATC
CGCTCATGAGACAATAACCCTGATAAATGCTTCAATAATATTGAAAAAGGAAGAGTATGAGTATTCAACA
TTTCCGTGTCGCCCTTATTCCCTTTTTTGCGGCATTTTGCCTTCCTGTTTTTGCTCACCCAGAAACGCTG
GTGAAAGTAAAAGATGCTGAAGATCAGTTGGGTGCACGAGTGGGTTACATCGAACTGGATCTCAACAGCG
GTAAGATCCTTGAGAGTTTTCGCCCCGAAGAACGTTTTCCAATGATGAGCACTTTTAAAGTTCTGCTATG
TGGCGCGGTATTATCCCGTGTTGACGCCGGGCAAGAGCAACTCGGTCGCCGCATACACTATTCTCAGAAT
GACTTGGTTGAGTACTCACCAGTCACAGAAAAGCATCTTACGGATGGCATGACAGTAAGAGAATTATGCA
GTGCTGCCATAACCATGAGTGATAACACTGCGGCCAACTTACTTCTGACAACGATCGGAGGACCGAAGGA
GCTAACCGCTTTTTTGCACAACATGGGGGATCATGTAACTCGCCTTGATCGTTGGGAACCGGAGCTGAAT
GAAGCCATACCAAACGACGAGCGTGACACCACGATGCCTGCAGCAATGGCAACAACGTTGCGCAAACTAT
TAACTGGCGAACTACTTACTCTAGCTTCCCGGCAACAATTAATAGACTGGATGGAGGCGGATAAAGTTGC
AGGACCACTTCTGCGCTCGGCCCTTCCGGCTGGCTGGTTTATTGCTGATAAATCTGGAGCCGGTGAGCGT
GGGTCTCGCGGTATCATTGCAGCACTGGGGCCAGATGGTAAGCCCTCCCGTATCGTAGTTATCTACACGA
CGGGGAGTCAGGCAACTATGGATGAACGAAATAGACAGATCGCTGAGATAGGTGCCTCACTGATTAAGCA
TTGGTAACTGTCAGACCAAGTTTACTCATATATACTTTAGATTGATTTAAAACTTCATTTTTAATTTAAA
AGGATCTAGGTGAAGATCCTTTTTGATAATCTCATGACCAAAATCCCTTAACGTGAGTTTTCGTTCCACT
GAGCGTCAGACCCCGTAGAAAAGATCAAAGGATCTTCTTGAGATCCTTTTTTTCTGCGCGTAATCTGCTG
CTTGCAAACAAAAAAACCACCGCTACCAGCGGTGGTTTGTTTGCCGGATCAAGAGCTACCAACTCTTTTT
CCGAAGGTAACTGGCTTCAGCAGAGCGCAGATACCAAATACTGTCCTTCTAGTGTAGCCGTAGTTAGGCC
ACCACTTCAAGAACTCTGTAGCACCGCCTACATACCTCGCTCTGCTAATCCTGTTACCAGTGGCTGCTGC
CAGTGGCGATAAGTCGTGTCTTACCGGGTTGGACTCAAGACGATAGTTACCGGATAAGGCGCAGCGGTCG
GGCTGAACGGGGGGTTCGTGCACACAGCCCAGCTTGGAGCGAACGACCTACACCGAACTGAGATACCTAC
AGCGTGAGCTATGAGAAAGCGCCACGCTTCCCGAAGGGAGAAAGGCGGACAGGTATCCGGTAAGCGGCAG
GGTCGGAACAGGAGAGCGCACGAGGGAGCTTCCAGGGGGAAACGCCTGGTATCTTTATAGTCCTGTCGGG
TTTCGCCACCTCTGACTTGAGCGTCGATTTTTGTGATGCTCGTCAGGGGGGCGGAGCCTATGGAAAAACG
CCAGCAACGCGGCCTTTTTACGGTTCCTGGCCTTTTGCTGGCCTTTTGCTCACATGTTCTTTCCTGCGTT
ATCCCCTGATTCTGTGGATAACCGTATTACCGCCTTTGAGTGAGCTGATACCGCTCGCCGCAGCCGAACG
ACCGAGCGCAGCGAGTCAGTGAGCGAGGAAGCGGAAGAGCGCCTGATGCGGTATTTTCTCCTTACGCATC
TGTGCGGTATTTCACACCGCATATATGGTGCACTCTCAGTACAATCTGCTCTGATGCCGCATAGTTAAGC
CAGTATACACTCCGCTATCGCTACGTGACTGGGTCATGGCTGCGCCCCGACACCCGCCAACACCCGCTGA
CGCGCCCTGACGGGCTTGTCTGCTCCCGGCATCCGCTTACAGACAAGCTGTGACCGTCTCCGGGAGCTGC
ATGTGTCAGAGGTTTTCACCGTCATCACCGAAACGCGCGAGGCAGCTGCGGTAAAGCTCATCAGCGTGGT
CGTGAAGCGATTCACAGATGTCTGCCTGTTCATCCGCGTCCAGCTCGTTGAGTTTCTCCAGAAGCGTTAA
TGTCTGGCTTCTGATAAAGCGGGCCATGTTAAGGGCGGTTTTTTCCTGTTTGGTCACTGATGCCTCCGTG
TAAGGGGGATTTCTGTTCATGGGGGTAATGATACCGATGAAACGAGAGAGGATGCTCACGATACGGGTTA
CTGATGATGAACATGCCCGGTTACTGGAACGTTGTGAGGGTAAACAACTGGCGGTATGGATGCGGCGGGA
CCAGAGAAAAATCACTCAGGGTCAATGCCAGCGCTTCGTTAATACAGATGTAGGTGTTCCACAGGGTAGC
CAGCAGCATCCTGCGATGCAGATCCGGAACATAATGGTGCAGGGCGCTGACTTCCGCGTTTCCAGACTTT
ACGAAACACGGAAACCGAAGACCATTCATGTTGTTGCTCAGGTCGCAGACGTTTTGCAGCAGCAGTCGCT
TCACGTTCGCTCGCGTATCGGTGATTCATTCTGCTAACCAGTAAGGCAACCCCGCCAGCCTAGCCGGGTC
CTCAACGACAGGAGCACGATCATGCGCACCCGTGGCCAGGACCCAACGCTGCCCGAGATGCGCCGCGTGC
GGCTGCTGGAGATGGCGGACGCGATGGATATGTTCTGCCAAGGGTTGGTTTGCGCATTCACAGTTCTCCG
CAAGAATTGATTGGCTCCAATTCTTGGAGTGGTGAATCCGTTAGCGAGGTGCCGCCGGCTTCCATTCAGG
TCGAGGTGGCCCGGCTCCATGCACCGCGACGCAACGCGGGGAGGCAGACAAGGTATAGGGCGGCGCCTAC
AATCCATGCCAACCCGTTCCATGTGCTCGCCGAGGCGGCATAAATCGCCGTGACGATCAGCGGTCCAGTG
ATCGAAGTTAGGCTGGTAAGAGCCGCGAGCGATCCTTGAAGCTGTCCCTGATGGTCGTCATCTACCTGCC
TGGACAGCATGGCCTGCAACGCGGGCATCCCGATGCCGCCGGAAGCGAGAAGAATCATAATGGGGAAGGC
CATCCAGCCTCGCGTCGCGAACGCCAGCAAGACGTAGCCCAGCGCGTCGGCCGCCATGCCGGCGATAATG
GCCTGCTTCTCGCCGAAACGTTTGGTGGCGGGACCAGTGACGAAGGCTTGAGCGAGGGCGTGCAAGATTC
CGAATACCGCAAGCGACAGGCCGATCATCGTCGCGCTCCAGCGAAAGCGGTCCTCGCCGAAAATGACCCA
GAGCGCTGCCGGCACCTGTCCTACGAGTTGCATGATAAAGAAGACAGTCATAAGTGCGGCGACGATAGTC
ATGCCCCGCGCCCACCGGAAGGAGCTGACTGGGTTGAAGGCTCTCAAGGGCATCGGTCGATCGACGCTCT
CCCTTATGCGACTCCTGCATTAGGAAGCAGCCCAGTAGTAGGTTGAGGCCGTTGAGCACCGCCGCCGCAA
GGAATGGTGCATGCAAGGAGATGGCGCCCAACAGTCCCCCGGCCACGGGGCCTGCCACCATACCCACGCC
GAAACAAGCGCTCATGAGCCCGAAGTGGCGAGCCCGATCTTCCCCATCGGTGATGTCGGCGATATAGGCG
CCAGCAACCGCACCTGTGGCGCCGGTGATGCCGGCCACGATGCGTCCGGCGTAGAGGATCG
Features (pLannotate 1.2.2; 20 found; start..end, strand, type, name):
     21..39      +  promoter       T7 promoter: promoter for bacteriophage T7 RNA polymerase
     71..93      +  RBS            RBS: efficient ribosome binding site from bacteriophage T7 gene 10 (Olins and Rangwala, 1989)
    113..133     +  CDS            7xHis: 6xHis affinity tag
    179..471     +  CDS            SUMO (fragment): cleavable ubiquitin-like protein tag; S. cerevisiae SMT3 (truncated)
    485..509     +  protein_bind   attB1: mutant version of attB; recombination site for the Gateway® BP reaction BP Clonase™
    527..2128    +  CDS            DDX5 (fragment): DDX5_HUMAN - Also known as G17P1, HELR, HLR1. Experimental evidence at protein level: Swiss-Prot protein existence level 1. Involved in the alternative regulation of pre-mRNA splicing; its RNA helicase activity is necessary for increasing tau exon 10 inclusion and occurs in a RBM4-dependent manner. Binds to the tau pre- mRNA in the stem-loop region downstream of exon 10. The rate of ATP hydrolysis is highly stimulated by single-stranded RNA. Involved in transcriptional regulation; the function is independent of the RNA helicase activity. Transcriptional coactivator for androgen receptor AR but
   2133..2157    -  protein_bind   attB2: mutant version of attB; recombination site for the Gateway® BP reaction BP Clonase™
   2162..2182    +  CDS            FLAG (fragment): FLAG® epitope tag, followed by an enterokinase cleavage site
   2201..2746    +  CDS            SNAP-tag®: human O6-alkylguanine-DNA-alkyltransferase variant that forms covalent bonds with benzylguanine derivatives optimized for bacterial expression
   2771..2820    +  CDS            SET1 (fragment): solubility-enhancement tag derived from T7 phage gene 10B
   2828..2875    +  terminator     T7 terminator: transcription terminator for bacteriophage T7 RNA polymerase
   2901..3193    -  CDS            TcR (fragment): tetracycline efflux protein; tet; confers resistance to tetracycline
   3241..3269    -  promoter       tet promoter: E. coli promoter for tetracycline efflux protein gene
   3382..3486    +  promoter       AmpR promoter: bla
   3487..4347    +  CDS            AmpR: β-lactamase; bla; confers resistance to ampicillin, carbenicillin, and related antibiotics
   4518..5106    +  rep_origin     ori: high-copy-number ColE1/pMB1/pBR322/pUC origin of replication
   5292..5434    -  misc_feature   bom: basis of mobility region from pBR322
   5536..5727    -  CDS            rop: Rop protein, which maintains plasmids at low copy number; rop
   5744..6124    +  CDS            YPB1_ECOLX: Protein predicted: Swiss-Prot protein existence level 4. From Escherichia coli.
   6366..7270    -  CDS            TcR (fragment): tetracycline efflux protein; tet; confers resistance to tetracycline
