>Addgene plasmid #166150 | pDEST17-His10-Smt3-DDX5ΔPrD(kf)-SNAP | addgene full sequence | sequence record 329856 | Addgene NGS Result
AGATCTCGATCCCGCGAAATTAATACGACTCACTATAGGGAGACCACAACGGTTTCCCTCTAGAAATAAT
TTTGTTTAACTTTAAGAAGGAGATATACATATGTCGTACTACCATCACCATCACCATCACCATCATCATC
ACAGCAGCGGCCATATCGAAGGTCGTCATATGGCTAGCATGTCGGACTCAGAAGTCAATCAAGAAGCTAA
GCCAGAGGTCAAGCCAGAAGTCAAGCCTGAGACTCACATCAATTTAAAGGTGTCCGATGGATCTTCAGAG
ATCTTCTTCAAGATCAAAAAGACCACTCCTTTAAGAAGGCTGATGGAAGCGTTCGCTAAAAGACAGGGTA
AGGAAATGGACTCCTTAAGATTCTTGTACGACGGTATTAGAATTCAAGCTGATCAGACCCCTGAAGATTT
GGACATGGAGGATAACGATATTATTGAGGCTCACAGAGAACAGATTGGTGGATCCCTCGAATCAACAAGT
TTGTACAAAAAAGCAGGCTTCGAAGGAGATAACAAAATGCCTGGATTTGCAGACAGAGACCGCGGCAGAG
ATAGAGGGTATGGGGGTGGCCCCCCTCGGTTTGGTGGCGGTGGGGGAGGAGGCGGCAACAGAGGAGGACC
TCTGCTGGGAAAGTTTGGAAACCCTGGTGAGAGGCTGCGCAAGAAGCACTGGAACCTTGATGAACTACCA
AAATTTCAAAAGAATTTCTACCAGGAACACCCAGATGTCACACACAGACCACTGCAGGAGGTTGACCAGT
ACCGCAGAAACAAAGAAGTTACAGTTAAAGGCAGAGATTGTCCCAAACCGATTGTAAAATTCCATGAAGC
TGCTTTTCCCAACTACGTCATGGATGTCATTGTCAAACAGAACTGGACTGAACCAACTCCGATCCAGTCT
CAGGGGTGGCCCATTGTCCTGAGTGGAAAAGACATGGTCGGCATCGCTCAAACGGGGTCTGGGAAGACTT
TGGCATATCTTCTGCCTGCAGTCGTTCACATCCAACATCAGCCCTTCTTGGAGCACGGAGACGGGCCTAT
TTGCTTGGTGCTGGCACCAACCCGTGAGCTGGCTCAGCAGGTGCAACAGGTGGCTGCTGAGTACGGCAGG
GCCTCCCGTCTCAAGAGTACATGCATCTATGGTGGTGCTCCCAAAGGACCACAAATCCGGGACCTTGAGA
GGGGTGTTGAGATTTGCATCGCCACCCCAGGTCGCCTCATTGATTTCCTGGAATGTGGTAAAACTAATTT
GCGTCGTTGCACCTATCTAGTGCTGGATGAAGCTGACCGCATGCTGGACATGGGCTTTGAACCTCAGATC
CGCAAGATAGTGGATCAAATACGGCCAGACCGTCAGACTCTGATGTGGAGTGCCACCTGGCCTAAAGAAG
TTCGTCAGCTGGCTGAGGACTTCTTGAAGGATTACGTCCAGATCAACATTGGCGCCCTGCAGCTCAGCGC
CAATCATAACATCCTGCAAATAGTAGATGTTTGCAATGACTTAGAAAAGGAAGACAAACTGATTCGGTTG
CTGGAGGAGATCATGAGTGAAAAGGAAAACAAGACCATCATTTTTGTGGAGACCAAAAGGCGTTGTGATG
AGCTCACCAGGAGGATGAGAAGAGACGGATGGCCTGCAATGGGAATCCATGGAGATAAGAGCCAGCAGGA
GAGGGACTGGGTCCTTAACGAGTTCAGATTTGGCAAAGCTCCGATTCTCATTGCTACAGACGTGGCCTCC
CGGGGCTTAGATGTGGAGGATGTGAAATTTGTCATCAATTATGACTACCCTAACTCCTCTGAGGATTATA
TCCACCGCATTGGACGCACAGCCCGAAGTCAAAAAACGGGCACGGCCTACACCTTCTTCACCCCCAACAA
CATGAAACAGGCAGGTGACCTGATCTCTGTGCTCCGTGAAGCCAACCAGGCCATCAACCCCAAACTGATC
CAGATGGCTGAGGACAGAGGAGGTCGCGGTAGGGGGGGAAGAGGTGGCTACAAGGATGACCGTCGCGATA
GGTATTCTGGGGGTGGGAGGAGTAATTTTGGCGGTAGTGGCTTTAGAGACAGGGACCATGACAGAGGTTT
CGGCAATGGGCCGAAGACCACATTTGGTGGCGACCCAGCTTTCTTGTACAAAGTGGTTGACTACAAGGAT
GACGATGACAAGCTTACCGGTGAGTTCGCTATGGACAAAGATTGCGAAATGAAACGTACCACCCTGGATA
GCCCGCTGGGCAAACTGGAACTGAGCGGCTGCGAACAGGGCCTGCATGAAATTAAACTGCTGGGTAAAGG
CACCAGCGCGGCCGATGCGGTTGAAGTTCCGGCCCCGGCCGCCGTGCTGGGTGGTCCGGAACCGCTGATG
CAGGCGACCGCGTGGCTGAACGCGTATTTTCATCAGCCGGAAGCGATTGAAGAATTTCCGGTTCCGGCGC
TGCATCATCCGGTGTTTCAGCAGGAGAGCTTTACCCGTCAGGTGCTGTGGAAACTGCTGAAAGTGGTTAA
ATTTGGCGAAGTGATTAGCTATCAGCAGCTGGCGGCCCTGGCGGGTAATCCGGCGGCCACCGCCGCCGTT
AAAACCGCGCTGAGCGGTAACCCGGTGCCGATTCTGATTCCGTGCCATCGTGTGGTTAGCTCTAGCGGTG
CGGTTGGCGGTTATGAAGGTGGTCTGGCGGTGAAAGAGTGGCTGCTGGCCCATGAAGGTCATCGTCTGGG
TAAACCGGGTCTGGGACCTGCAGGCTGATAAGGATTCGAGGCTGCTAACAAAGCCCGAAAGGAAGCTGAG
TTGGCTGCTGCCACCGCTGAGCAATAACTAGCATAACCCCTTGGGGCCTCTAAACGGGTCTTGAGGGGTT
TTTTGCTGAAAGGAGGAACTATATCCGGATATCCACAGGACGGGTGTGGTCGCCATGATCGCGTAGTCGA
TAGTGGCTCCAAGTAGCGAAGCGAGCAGGACTGGGCGGCGGCCAAAGCGGTCGGACAGTGCTCCGAGAAC
GGGTGCGCATAGAAATTGCATCAACGCATATAGCGCTAGCAGCACGCCATAGTGACTGGCGATGCTGTCG
GAATGGACGATATCCCGCAAGAGGCCCGGCAGTACCGGCATAACCAAGCCTATGCCTACAGCATCCAGGG
TGACGGTGCCGAGGATGACGATGAGCGCATTGTTAGATTTCATACACGGTGCCTGACTGCGTTAGCAATT
TAACTGTGATAAACTACCGCATTAAAGCTTATCGATGATAAGCTGTCAAACATGAGAATTCTTGAAGACG
AAAGGGCCTCGTGATACGCCTATTTTTATAGGTTAATGTCATGATAATAATGGTTTCTTAGACGTCAGGT
GGCACTTTTCGGGGAAATGTGCGCGGAACCCCTATTTGTTTATTTTTCTAAATACATTCAAATATGTATC
CGCTCATGAGACAATAACCCTGATAAATGCTTCAATAATATTGAAAAAGGAAGAGTATGAGTATTCAACA
TTTCCGTGTCGCCCTTATTCCCTTTTTTGCGGCATTTTGCCTTCCTGTTTTTGCTCACCCAGAAACGCTG
GTGAAAGTAAAAGATGCTGAAGATCAGTTGGGTGCACGAGTGGGTTACATCGAACTGGATCTCAACAGCG
GTAAGATCCTTGAGAGTTTTCGCCCCGAAGAACGTTTTCCAATGATGAGCACTTTTAAAGTTCTGCTATG
TGGCGCGGTATTATCCCGTGTTGACGCCGGGCAAGAGCAACTCGGTCGCCGCATACACTATTCTCAGAAT
GACTTGGTTGAGTACTCACCAGTCACAGAAAAGCATCTTACGGATGGCATGACAGTAAGAGAATTATGCA
GTGCTGCCATAACCATGAGTGATAACACTGCGGCCAACTTACTTCTGACAACGATCGGAGGACCGAAGGA
GCTAACCGCTTTTTTGCACAACATGGGGGATCATGTAACTCGCCTTGATCGTTGGGAACCGGAGCTGAAT
GAAGCCATACCAAACGACGAGCGTGACACCACGATGCCTGCAGCAATGGCAACAACGTTGCGCAAACTAT
TAACTGGCGAACTACTTACTCTAGCTTCCCGGCAACAATTAATAGACTGGATGGAGGCGGATAAAGTTGC
AGGACCACTTCTGCGCTCGGCCCTTCCGGCTGGCTGGTTTATTGCTGATAAATCTGGAGCCGGTGAGCGT
GGGTCTCGCGGTATCATTGCAGCACTGGGGCCAGATGGTAAGCCCTCCCGTATCGTAGTTATCTACACGA
CGGGGAGTCAGGCAACTATGGATGAACGAAATAGACAGATCGCTGAGATAGGTGCCTCACTGATTAAGCA
TTGGTAACTGTCAGACCAAGTTTACTCATATATACTTTAGATTGATTTAAAACTTCATTTTTAATTTAAA
AGGATCTAGGTGAAGATCCTTTTTGATAATCTCATGACCAAAATCCCTTAACGTGAGTTTTCGTTCCACT
GAGCGTCAGACCCCGTAGAAAAGATCAAAGGATCTTCTTGAGATCCTTTTTTTCTGCGCGTAATCTGCTG
CTTGCAAACAAAAAAACCACCGCTACCAGCGGTGGTTTGTTTGCCGGATCAAGAGCTACCAACTCTTTTT
CCGAAGGTAACTGGCTTCAGCAGAGCGCAGATACCAAATACTGTCCTTCTAGTGTAGCCGTAGTTAGGCC
ACCACTTCAAGAACTCTGTAGCACCGCCTACATACCTCGCTCTGCTAATCCTGTTACCAGTGGCTGCTGC
CAGTGGCGATAAGTCGTGTCTTACCGGGTTGGACTCAAGACGATAGTTACCGGATAAGGCGCAGCGGTCG
GGCTGAACGGGGGGTTCGTGCACACAGCCCAGCTTGGAGCGAACGACCTACACCGAACTGAGATACCTAC
AGCGTGAGCTATGAGAAAGCGCCACGCTTCCCGAAGGGAGAAAGGCGGACAGGTATCCGGTAAGCGGCAG
GGTCGGAACAGGAGAGCGCACGAGGGAGCTTCCAGGGGGAAACGCCTGGTATCTTTATAGTCCTGTCGGG
TTTCGCCACCTCTGACTTGAGCGTCGATTTTTGTGATGCTCGTCAGGGGGGCGGAGCCTATGGAAAAACG
CCAGCAACGCGGCCTTTTTACGGTTCCTGGCCTTTTGCTGGCCTTTTGCTCACATGTTCTTTCCTGCGTT
ATCCCCTGATTCTGTGGATAACCGTATTACCGCCTTTGAGTGAGCTGATACCGCTCGCCGCAGCCGAACG
ACCGAGCGCAGCGAGTCAGTGAGCGAGGAAGCGGAAGAGCGCCTGATGCGGTATTTTCTCCTTACGCATC
TGTGCGGTATTTCACACCGCAATGGTGCACTCTCAGTACAATCTGCTCTGATGCCGCATAGTTAAGCCAG
TATACACTCCGCTATCGCTACGTGACTGGGTCATGGCTGCGCCCCGACACCCGCCAACACCCGCTGACGC
GCCCTGACGGGCTTGTCTGCTCCCGGCATCCGCTTACAGACAAGCTGTGACCGTCTCCGGGAGCTGCATG
TGTCAGAGGTTTTCACCGTCATCACCGAAACGCGCGAGGCAGCTGCGGTAAAGCTCATCAGCGTGGTCGT
GAAGCGATTCACAGATGTCTGCCTGTTCATCCGCGTCCAGCTCGTTGAGTTTCTCCAGAAGCGTTAATGT
CTGGCTTCTGATAAAGCGGGCCATGTTAAGGGCGGTTTTTTCCTGTTTGGTCACTGATGCCTCCGTGTAA
GGGGGATTTCTGTTCATGGGGGTAATGATACCGATGAAACGAGAGAGGATGCTCACGATACGGGTTACTG
ATGATGAACATGCCCGGTTACTGGAACGTTGTGAGGGTAAACAACTGGCGGTATGGATGCGGCGGGACCA
GAGAAAAATCACTCAGGGTCAATGCCAGCGCTTCGTTAATACAGATGTAGGTGTTCCACAGGGTAGCCAG
CAGCATCCTGCGATGCAGATCCGGAACATAATGGTGCAGGGCGCTGACTTCCGCGTTTCCAGACTTTACG
AAACACGGAAACCGAAGACCATTCATGTTGTTGCTCAGGTCGCAGACGTTTTGCAGCAGCAGTCGCTTCA
CGTTCGCTCGCGTATCGGTGATTCATTCTGCTAACCAGTAAGGCAACCCCGCCAGCCTAGCCGGGTCCTC
AACGACAGGAGCACGATCATGCGCACCCGTGGCCAGGACCCAACGCTGCCCGAGATGCGCCGCGTGCGGC
TGCTGGAGATGGCGGACGCGATGGATATGTTCTGCCAAGGGTTGGTTTGCGCATTCACAGTTCTCCGCAA
GAATTGATTGGCTCCAATTCTTGGAGTGGTGAATCCGTTAGCGAGGTGCCGCCGGCTTCCATTCAGGTCG
AGGTGGCCCGGCTCCATGCACCGCGACGCAACGCGGGGAGGCAGACAAGGTATAGGGCGGCGCCTACAAT
CCATGCCAACCCGTTCCATGTGCTCGCCGAGGCGGCATAAATCGCCGTGACGATCAGCGGTCCAATGATC
GAAGTTAGGCTGGTAAGAGCCGCGAGCGATCCTTGAAGCTGTCCCTGATGGTCGTCATCTACCTGCCTGG
ACAGCATGGCCTGCAACGCGGGCATCCCGATGCCGCCGGAAGCGAGAAGAATCATAATGGGGAAGGCCAT
CCAGCCTCGCGTCGCGAACGCCAGCAAGACGTAGCCCAGCGCGTCGGCCGCCATGCCGGCGATAATGGCC
TGCTTCTCGCCGAAACGTTTGGTGGCGGGACCAGTGACGAAGGCTTGAGCGAGGGCGTGCAAGATTCCGA
ATACCGCAAGCGACAGGCCGATCATCGTCGCGCTCCAGCGAAAGCGGTCCTCGCCGAAAATGACCCAGAG
CGCTGCCGGCACCTGTCCTACGAGTTGCATGATAAAGAAGACAGTCATAAGTGCGGCGACGATAGTCATG
CCCCGCGCCCACCGGAAGGAGCTGACTGGGTTGAAGGCTCTCAAGGGCATCGGTCGATCGACGCTCTCCC
TTATGCGACTCCTGCATTAGGAAGCAGCCCAGTAGTAGGTTGAGGCCGTTGAGCACCGCCGCCGCAAGGA
ATGGTGCATGCAAGGAGATGGCGCCCAACAGTCCCCCGGCCACGGGGCCTGCCACCATACCCACGCCGAA
ACAAGCGCTCATGAGCCCGAAGTGGCGAGCCCGATCTTCCCCATCGGTGATGTCGGCGATATAGGCGCCA
GCAACCGCACCTGTGGCGCCGGTGATGCCGGCCACGATGCGTCCGGCGTAGAGGATCG
Features (pLannotate 1.2.2; 20 found; start..end, strand, type, name):
     21..39      +  promoter       T7 promoter: promoter for bacteriophage T7 RNA polymerase
     71..93      +  RBS            RBS: efficient ribosome binding site from bacteriophage T7 gene 10 (Olins and Rangwala, 1989)
    113..133     +  CDS            7xHis: 6xHis affinity tag
    179..471     +  CDS            SUMO (fragment): cleavable ubiquitin-like protein tag; S. cerevisiae SMT3 (truncated)
    485..509     +  protein_bind   attB1: mutant version of attB; recombination site for the Gateway® BP reaction BP Clonase™
    527..2128    +  CDS            DDX5 (fragment): DDX5_HUMAN - Also known as G17P1, HELR, HLR1. Experimental evidence at protein level: Swiss-Prot protein existence level 1. Involved in the alternative regulation of pre-mRNA splicing; its RNA helicase activity is necessary for increasing tau exon 10 inclusion and occurs in a RBM4-dependent manner. Binds to the tau pre- mRNA in the stem-loop region downstream of exon 10. The rate of ATP hydrolysis is highly stimulated by single-stranded RNA. Involved in transcriptional regulation; the function is independent of the RNA helicase activity. Transcriptional coactivator for androgen receptor AR but
   2133..2157    -  protein_bind   attB2: mutant version of attB; recombination site for the Gateway® BP reaction BP Clonase™
   2162..2182    +  CDS            FLAG (fragment): FLAG® epitope tag, followed by an enterokinase cleavage site
   2201..2746    +  CDS            SNAP-tag®: human O6-alkylguanine-DNA-alkyltransferase variant that forms covalent bonds with benzylguanine derivatives optimized for bacterial expression
   2771..2820    +  CDS            SET1 (fragment): solubility-enhancement tag derived from T7 phage gene 10B
   2828..2875    +  terminator     T7 terminator: transcription terminator for bacteriophage T7 RNA polymerase
   2901..3193    -  CDS            TcR (fragment): tetracycline efflux protein; tet; confers resistance to tetracycline
   3241..3269    -  promoter       tet promoter: E. coli promoter for tetracycline efflux protein gene
   3382..3486    +  promoter       AmpR promoter: bla
   3487..4347    +  CDS            AmpR: β-lactamase; bla; confers resistance to ampicillin, carbenicillin, and related antibiotics
   4518..5106    +  rep_origin     ori: high-copy-number ColE1/pMB1/pBR322/pUC origin of replication
   5292..5431    -  misc_feature   bom: basis of mobility region from pBR322
   5533..5724    -  CDS            rop: Rop protein, which maintains plasmids at low copy number; rop
   5741..6121    +  CDS            YPB1_ECOLX: Protein predicted: Swiss-Prot protein existence level 4. From Escherichia coli.
   6363..7267    -  CDS            TcR (fragment): tetracycline efflux protein; tet; confers resistance to tetracycline
