[The description below was written by a language model from this plasmid's Addgene catalogue record and pLannotate feature annotations shown in this document.]
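Description:
pDEST17-His10-Smt3-DDX5ΔPrD(kf)-SNAP is a bacterial expression plasmid of about 7.3 kb, built on a modified pDEST17 Gateway backbone for T7-driven protein production in E. coli. It replicates from a ColE1/pBR322-type origin; the catalogue lists it as high copy, although the pBR322 bom region and the rop gene are also annotated. Selection is through the β-lactamase (AmpR) gene. No chloramphenicol marker appears in either feature table, so the chloramphenicol listed alongside ampicillin probably relates to the recorded BL21-CodonPlus(DE3)-RIPL growth strain, a DE3 host that supplies T7 RNA polymerase, rather than to the plasmid itself. The tetracycline-resistance sequences are only fragments left over from the backbone. The sequenced and depositor-supplied records differ by three nucleotides and give the same feature layout.

The expression cassette runs from a T7 promoter and gene 10 ribosome binding site to a T7 terminator. It encodes an N-terminal polyhistidine tag (His10 by name) for metal-affinity purification, followed by yeast Smt3 (SUMO), a tag that can be removed by SUMO protease. Next comes the insert, flanked by attB1 and attB2 sites left from Gateway recombination: residues 1-535 of the DEAD-box RNA helicase DDX5 from the killifish Nothobranchius furzeri, a truncation lacking the prion-like domain (ΔPrD). The annotation tool matched this region to human DDX5 by homology. Downstream lie a partial FLAG match and a C-terminal SNAP-tag, which reacts covalently with benzylguanine substrates and so permits site-specific fluorescent labelling. A short annotated gene 10-derived fragment precedes the terminator. The construct is for producing the recombinant mutant protein, plausibly as a comparison with full-length DDX5 in studies of aggregation and phase separation in the ageing vertebrate brain.
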