Addgene plasmid #166150: pDEST17-His10-Smt3-DDX5ΔPrD(kf)-SNAP
Purpose: Expression of N. furzeri DDX5ΔPrD(1-535) mutant in E. coli
Depositing lab: Daniel Jarosz. Depositing organization: Stanford University. Publication: Identification of protein aggregates in the aging vertebrate brain with prion-like and phase-separation properties. Harel I, Chen YR, Ziv I, Singh PP, Heinzer D, Navarro Negredo P, Goshtchevsky U, Wang W, Astre G, Moses E, McKay A, Machado BE, Hebestreit K, Yin S, Sanchez Alvarado A, Jarosz DF, Brunet A. Cell Rep. 2024 Jun 25;43(6):112787. doi: 10.1016/j.celrep.2023.112787. Epub 2024 May 28. PubMed 38810650.
Backbone
  Vector backbone: pDEST17
  Vector type: Bacterial Expression
Growth in bacteria
  Bacterial resistance: Chloramphenicol and Ampicillin, 25 & 100 μg/mL
  Growth temperature: 37°C
  Growth strain: BL21-CodonPlus(DE3)-RIPL
  Copy number: High Copy
Gene/Insert
  Gene/Insert name: DDX5ΔPrD(1-535)
  Species: N. furzeri
  Mutation: ΔPrD(1-535)
  Promoter: T7
  Tag / fusion protein: His10-Smt3 (N terminal on backbone); SNAP (C terminal on backbone)
  Cloning method: Gateway Cloning
Terms and licenses: Academic/Nonprofit Terms; Industry Terms: Not Available to Industry
Depositor comments: Please visit https://doi.org/10.1101/2022.02.26.482115 for bioRxiv preprint. Also see Chen and Harel et al. 2024 (https://doi.org/10.1016/j.devcel.2024.04.014)
How to cite: pDEST17-His10-Smt3-DDX5ΔPrD(kf)-SNAP was a gift from Daniel Jarosz (Addgene plasmid # 166150 ; http://n2t.net/addgene:166150 ; RRID:Addgene_166150)
